>Addgene plasmid #169248 | AAV-hSyn-RiboL1-jGCaMP8m | addgene full sequence | sequence record 349877 | Addgene NGS Result
AGTGCAAGTGGGTTTTAGGACCAGGATGAGGCGGGGTGGGGGTGCCTACCTGACGACCGACCCCGACCCA
CTGGACAAGCACCCAACCCCCATTCCCCAAATTGCGCATCCCCTATCAGAGAGGGGGAGGGGAAACAGGA
TGCGGCGAGGCTCGTGCGCACTGCCAGCTTCAGCACCGCGGACAGTGCCTTCGCCCCCGCCTGGCGGCGC
GCGCCACCGCCGCCTCAGCACTGAAGGCGCGCTGACGTCACTCGCCGGTCCCCCGCAAACTCCCCTTCCC
GGCCACCTTGGTCGCGTCCGCGCCGCCGCCGGCCCAGCCGGACCGCACCACGCGAGGCGCGAGATAGGGG
GGCACGGGCGCGACCATCTGCGCTGCGGCGCCGGCGACTCAGCGCTGCCTCAGTCTGCGGTGGGCAGCGG
AGGAGTCGTGTCGTGCCTGAGAGCGCAGTCGAGAAACCGGCTAGAGGATCCACCCGCCACCATGCATCAT
CACCATCATCACACGCGTCGCAAGAAGACCTTCAAGGAGGTGGCCACCGCCGTGAAGATCATCGGCCGCC
TGATGGGCCTGAAGATCAACGTCTATATCAAGGCCGACAAGCAGAAGAACGGCATCAAGGCGAACTTCCA
CATCCGCCACAACATCGAGGACGGCGGCGTGCAGCTCGCCTACCACTACCAGCAGAACACCCCCATCGGC
GACGGCCCCGTGCTGCTGCCCGACAACCACTACCTGAGCGTGGAGTCCAAACTTTCGAAAGACCCCAACG
AGAAGCGCGATCACATGGTCCTGCTGGAGTTCGTGACCGCCGCCGGGATCACTCTCGGCATGGACGAGCT
GTACAAGGGCGGTACCGGAGGGAGCATGGTGAGCAAGGGCGAGGAGCTGTTCACCGGGGTGGTGCCCATC
CTGGTCGAGCTGGACGGCGACGTAAACGGCCACAAGTTCAGCGTGTCCGGCGAGGGTGAGGGCGATGCCA
CCTACGGCAAGCTGACCCTGAAGTTCATCTGCACCACCGGCAAGCTGCCCGTGCCCTGGCCCACCCTCGT
GACCACCCTGACCTACGGCGTGCAGTGCTTCAGCCGCTACCCCGACCACATGAAGCAGCACGACTTCTTC
AAGTCCGCCATGCCCGAAGGCTACATCCAGGAGCGCACCATCTTCTTCAAGGACGACGGCAACTACAAGA
CCCGCGCCGAGGTGAAGTTCGAGGGCGACACCCTGGTGAACCGCATCGAGCTGAAGGGCATCGACTTCAA
GGAGGACGGCAACATCCTGGGGCACAAGCTGGAGTACAACCTGCCGGACCAACTGACTGAAGAGCAGATC
GCAGAATACAAAGAGGCTTTCTCCCTATTTGACAAGGACGGGGATGGGACAATAACAACCAAGGAGCTGG
GGACGGTGATGCGGTCTCTGGGGCAGAACCCCACAGAAGCAGAGCTGCAGGACATGATCAATGAAGTAGA
TGCCGACGGTGACGGCACAATCGACTTCCCTGAGTTCCTGACAATGATGGCAAGAAAAATGAAATACAGG
GACACGGAAGAAGAAATTAGAGAAGCGTTCGGTGTGTTTGATAAGGATGGCAATGGCTACATCAGTGCAG
CAGAGCTTCGCCACGTGATGACAAACCTTGGAGAGAAGTTAACAGATGAAGAGGTTGATGAAATGATCAG
GGAAGCAGACATCGATGGGGATGGTCAGGTAAACTACGAAGAGTTTGTACAAATGATGACAGCGAAGGGG
GGCAGCGGTGGGTCTGGAGGGACTGGGGGTAGCGGTGGTAGCGGTGGGACAGGGGGAAGCGGCGGTAGTG
GTGGAACA
[648 nt withheld, positions 1829-2476]
TAGGGCGCGCCCCTGCAGGGAATTCGATATCAAGCTTATCGATAATCAACCTCTGGATTACAAAATTTGT
GAAAGATTGACTGGTATTCTTAACTATGTTGCTCCTTTTACGCTATGTGGATACGCTGCTTTAATGCCTT
TGTATCATGCTATTGCTTCCCGTATGGCTTTCATTTTCTCCTCCTTGTATAAATCCTGGTTGCTGTCTCT
TTATGAGGAGTTGTGGCCCGTTGTCAGGCAACGTGGCGTGGTGTGCACTGTGTTTGCTGACGCAACCCCC
ACTGGTTGGGGCATTGCCACCACCTGTCAGCTCCTTTCCGGGACTTTCGCTTTCCCCCTCCCTATTGCCA
CGGCGGAACTCATCGCCGCCTGCCTTGCCCGCTGCTGGACAGGGGCTCGGCTGTTGGGCACTGACAATTC
CGTGGTGTTGTCGGGGAAATCATCGTCCTTTCCTTGGCTGCTCGCCTATGTTGCCACCTGGATTCTGCGC
GGGACGTCCTTCTGCTACGTCCCTTCGGCCCTCAATCCAGCGGACCTTCCTTCCCGCGGCCTGCTGCCGG
CTCTGCGGCCTCTTCCGCGTCTTCGCCTTCGCCCTCAGACGAGTCGGATCTCCCTTTGGGCCGCCTCCCC
GCATCGATACCGAGCGCTGCTCGAGAGATCTACGGGTGGCATCCCTGTGACCCCTCCCCAGTGCCTCTCC
TGGCCCTGGAAGTTGCCACTCCAGTGCCCACCAGCCTTGTCCTAATAAAATTAAGTTGCATCATTTTGTC
TGACTAGGTGTCCTTCTATAATATTATGGGGTGGAGGGGGGTGGTATGGAGCAAGGGGCAAGTTGGGAAG
ACAACCTGTAGGGCCTGCGGGGTCTATTGGGAACCAAGCTGGAGTGCAGTGGCACAATCTTGGCTCACTG
CAATCTCCGCCTCCTGGGTTCAAGCGATTCTCCTGCCTCAGCCTCCCGAGTTGTTGGGATTCCAGGCATG
CATGACCAGGCTCAGCTAATTTTTGTTTTTTTGGTAGAGACGGGGTTTCACCATATTGGCCAGGCTGGTC
TCCAACTCCTAATCTCAGGTGATCTACCCACCTTGGCCTCCCAAATTGCTGGGATTACAGGCGTGAACCA
CTGCTCCCTTCCCTGTCCTTCTGATTTTGTAGGTAACCACGTGCGGACCGAGCGGCCGCAGGAACCCCTA
GTGATGGAGTTGGCCACTCCCTCTCTGCGCGCTCGCTCGCTCACTGAGGCCGGGCGACCAAAGGTCGCCC
GACGCCCGGGCTTTGCCCGGGCGGCCTCAGTGAGCGAGCGAGCGCGCAGCTGCCTGCAGGGGCGCCTGAT
GCGGTATTTTCTCCTTACGCATCTGTGCGGTATTTCACACCGCATA
[95 nt withheld, positions 3853-3947]
T
[46 nt withheld, positions 3949-3994]
C
[141 nt withheld, positions 3996-4136]
CCTTTGACGTTGGAGTCCACGTTCTTT
[37 nt withheld, positions 4164-4200]
ACTCTATCTCGGGCTATTCTTTTGATTTATAAGGGATTTTGCCGATTTCGGTCTATTGGTTAAAAAATGA
GCTGATTTAACAAAAATTTAACGCGAATTTTAACAAAATATTAACGTTTACAATTTTATGGTGCACTCTC
AGTACAATCTGCTCTGATGCCGCATAGTTAAGCCAGCCCCGACACCCGCCAACACCCGCTGACGCGCCCT
GACGGGCTTGTCTGCTCCCGGCATCCGCTTACAGACAAGCTGTGACCGTCTCCGGGAGCTGCATGTGTCA
GAGGTTTTCACCGTCATCACCGAAACGCGCGAGACGAAAGGGCCTCGTGATACGCCTATTTTTATAGGTT
AATGTCATGATAATAATGGTTTCTTAGACGTCAGGTGGCACTTTTCGGGGAAATGTGCGCGGAACCCCTA
TTTGTTTATTTTTCTAAATACATTCAAATATGTATCCGCTCATGAGACAATAACCCTGATAAATGCTTCA
ATAATATTGAAAAAGGAAGAGTATGAGTATTCAACATTTCCGTGTCGCCCTTATTCCCTTTTTTGCGGCA
TTTTGCCTTCCTGTTTTTGCTCACCCAGAAACGCTGGTGAAAGTAAAAGATGCTGAAGATCAGTTGGGTG
CACGAGTGGGTTACATCGAACTGGATCTCAACAGCGGTAAGATCCTTGAGAGTTTTCGCCCCGAAGAACG
TTTTCCAATGATGAGCACTTTTAAAGTTCTGCTATGTGGCGCGGTATTATCCCGTATTGACGCCGGGCAA
GAGCAACTCGGTCGCCGCATACACTATTCTCAGAATGACTTGGTTGAGTACTCACCAGTCACAGAAAAGC
ATCTTACGGATGGCATGACAGTAAGAGAATTATGCAGTGCTGCCATAACCATGAGTGATAACACTGCGGC
CAACTTACTTCTGACAACGATCGGAGGACCGAAGGAGCTAACCGCTTTTTTGCACAACATGGGGGATCAT
GTAACTCGCCTTGATCGTTGGGAACCGGAGCTGAATGAAGCCATACCAAACGACGAGCGTGACACCACGA
TGCCTGTAGCAATGGCAACAACGTTGCGCAAACTATTAACTGGCGAACTACTTACTCTAGCTTCCCGGCA
ACAATTAATAGACTGGATGGAGGCGGATAAAGTTGCAGGACCACTTCTGCGCTCGGCCCTTCCGGCTGGC
TGGTTTATTGCTGATAAATCTGGAGCCGGTGAGCGTGGGTCTCGCGGTATCATTGCAGCACTGGGGCCAG
ATGGTAAGCCCTCCCGTATCGTAGTTATCTACACGACGGGGAGTCAGGCAACTATGGATGAACGAAATAG
ACAGATCGCTGAGATAGGTGCCTCACTGATTAAGCATTGGTAACTGTCAGACCAAGTTTACTCATATATA
CTTTAGATTGATTTAAAACTTCATTTTTAATTTAAAAGGATCTAGGTGAAGATCCTTTTTGATAATCTCA
TGACCAAAATCCCTTAACGTGAGTTTTCGTTCCACTGAGCGTCAGACCCCGTAGAAAAGATCAAAGGATC
TTCTTGAGATCCTTTTTTTCTGCGCGTAATCTGCTGCTTGCAAACAAAAAAACCACCGCTACCAGCGGTG
GTTTGTTTGCCGGATCAAGAGCTACCAACTCTTTTTCCGAAGGTAACTGGCTTCAGCAGAGCGCAGATAC
CAAATACTGTTCTTCTAGTGTAGCCGTAGTTAGGCCACCACTTCAAGAACTCTGTAGCACCGCCTACATA
CCTCGCTCTGCTAATCCTGTTACCAGTGGCTGCTGCCAGTGGCGATAAGTCGTGTCTTACCGGGTTGGAC
TCAAGACGATAGTTACCGGATAAGGCGCAGCGGTCGGGCTGAACGGGGGGTTCGTGCACACAGCCCAGCT
TGGAGCGAACGACCTACACCGAACTGAGATACCTACAGCGTGAGCTATGAGAAAGCGCCACGCTTCCCGA
AGGGAGAAAGGCGGACAGGTATCCGGTAAGCGGCAGGGTCGGAACAGGAGAGCGCACGAGGGAGCTTCCA
GGGGGAAACGCCTGGTATCTTTATAGTCCTGTCGGGTTTCGCCACCTCTGACTTGAGCGTCGATTTTTGT
GATGCTCGTCAGGGGGGCGGAGCCTATGGAAAAACGCCAGCAACGCGGCCTTTTTACGGTTCCTGGCCTT
TTGCTGGCCTTTTGCTCACATGTCCTGCAGGCAGCTGCGCGCTCGCTCGCTCACTGAGGCCGCCCGGGCG
TCGGGCGACCTTTGGTCGCCCGGCCTCAGTGAGCGAGCGAGCGCGCAGAGAGGGAGTGGCCAACTCCATC
ACTAGGGGTTCCTGCGGCCGCACGCGTTTAATTAAGTGTCTAGACTGCAGAGGGCCCTGCGTATG
Features (pLannotate 1.2.2; 16 found; start..end, strand, type, name):
      1..448     +  promoter       hSyn promoter: human synapsin I promoter; confers neuron-specific expression (Kügler et al., 2003)
    578..1747    +  CDS            GCaMP6s (fragment): improved fluorescent protein-based calcium sensor (Chen et al., 2013)
   1829..2476    +  CDS            RPL10A (sequence withheld): RL10A_HUMAN - Also known as NEDD6. Experimental evidence at protein level: Swiss-Prot protein existence level 1. Component of the large ribosomal subunit. From Homo sapiens (Human).
   2495..2520    +  misc_feature   MCS (fragment): pBluescript multiple cloning site
   2520..3108    +  misc_feature   WPRE: woodchuck hepatitis virus posttranscriptional regulatory element
   3140..3616    +  polyA_signal   hGH poly(A) signal: human growth hormone polyadenylation signal
   3656..3796    +  repeat_region  AAV2 ITR: inverted terminal repeat of adeno-associated virus serotype 2 inverted
   3801..3852    -  misc_feature   bom (fragment): basis of mobility region from pBR322
   3871..4326    +  rep_origin     f1 ori (sequence partly withheld): f1 bacteriophage origin of replication; arrow indicates direction of (+) strand synthesis
   4327..4376    -  misc_feature   bom (fragment): basis of mobility region from pBR322
   4478..4513    -  CDS            rop (fragment): Rop protein, which maintains plasmids at low copy number; rop
   4608..4712    +  promoter       AmpR promoter: bla
   4713..5573    +  CDS            AmpR: β-lactamase; bla; confers resistance to ampicillin, carbenicillin, and related antibiotics
   5744..6332    +  rep_origin     ori: high-copy-number ColE1/pMB1/pBR322/pUC origin of replication
   6405..6432    +  repeat_region  AAV2 ITR (fragment): inverted terminal repeat of adeno-associated virus serotype 2 inverted
   6461..6488    +  repeat_region  AAV2 ITR (fragment): inverted terminal repeat of adeno-associated virus serotype 2 inverted
