[The description below was written by a language model from this plasmid's Addgene catalogue record and pLannotate feature annotations shown in this document.]
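Description:
AAV-hSyn-RiboL1-jGCaMP8m is an AAV transfer plasmid on a pAAV backbone, designed for packaging into recombinant adeno-associated virus and for neuron-specific expression of a soma-targeted genetically encoded calcium indicator. In bacteria it replicates from a high-copy ColE1/pUC-type origin and is selected with ampicillin through the bla (AmpR) gene. An f1 phage origin and small remnants of pBR322 bom and rop sequences are also present in the backbone. The expression cassette is flanked by AAV2 inverted terminal repeats, which are the cis elements needed for genome replication and encapsidation. In the sequenced record, one ITR is annotated intact while the other is detected only as short fragments, which may reflect the difficulty of sequencing or annotating these repeats.

The cassette is driven by the human synapsin I (hSyn) promoter, which restricts expression to neurons. The roughly 2 kb insert encodes jGCaMP8m fused through a flexible GS linker to a ribosomal protein tag. The annotation tool labels the sensor portion as a GCaMP6s fragment because of homology, and identifies the downstream partner as ribosomal protein L10a (RPL10A), placing the ribosomal tag at the C-terminal end of the sensor. The catalogue also lists an N-terminal 6xHis tag. Tethering the indicator to ribosomes concentrates it in the cell body, which reduces neuropil signal contaminating somatic measurements. Downstream, a WPRE enhances transcript stability and expression, and the human growth hormone polyadenylation signal terminates the transcript. The construct belongs to a set of viral vectors intended for in vivo calcium imaging in mice, delivered by intracerebral or retro-orbital injection.
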