Addgene plasmid #169248: AAV-hSyn-RiboL1-jGCaMP8m
Purpose: AAV transfer plasmid for neuronal expression of soma-targeted (RL-10, ribosomal tag) jGCaMP8m, with a flexible GS-linker sequence attaching the ribosomal tag to the jGCaMP8m protein.
Depositing lab: Marianne Fyhn. Depositing organization: University of Oslo. Publication: An updated suite of viral vectors for in vivo calcium imaging using intracerebral and retro-orbital injections in male mice. Grodem S, Nymoen I, Vatne GH, Rogge FS, Bjornsdottir V, Lensjo KK, Fyhn M. Nat Commun. 2023 Feb 4;14(1):608. doi: 10.1038/s41467-023-36324-3. PubMed 36739289.
Backbone
  Vector backbone: pAAV
  Vector type: Mammalian Expression, AAV
Growth in bacteria
  Bacterial resistance: Ampicillin, 100 μg/mL
  Growth temperature: 37°C
  Growth strain: NEB Stable
  Copy number: High Copy
Gene/Insert
  Gene/Insert name: RiboL1-jGCaMP8m
  Species: M. musculus (mouse), R. norvegicus (rat), G. gallus (chicken); A. victoria (jellyfish)
  Insert size (bp): 1998
  Promoter: hSyn
  Tag / fusion protein: 6xHis (N terminal on backbone)
  Cloning method: Unknown
  Sequencing primers: 5′ TCGTGTCGTGCCTGAGAGCG; 3′ cagcgtatccacatagcgtaaa
Resource information
  A portion of this plasmid was derived from a plasmid made by: Ribo-tag from #158777, GCaMP8m from #162375.
Terms and licenses: Academic/Nonprofit Terms; Industry Terms: Not Available to Industry
How to cite: AAV-hSyn-RiboL1-jGCaMP8m was a gift from Marianne Fyhn (Addgene plasmid # 169248 ; http://n2t.net/addgene:169248 ; RRID:Addgene_169248)
